Addgene plasmid #122615: TC512
Purpose: Pmig-13::Zip(-)::QFAD::NLS::SL2::mCherry
Depositing lab: Tian Chi. Depositing organization: ShanghaiTech University. Publication: A Tet/Q Hybrid System for Robust and Versatile Control of Transgene Expression in C. elegans. Mao S, Qi Y, Zhu H, Huang X, Zou Y, Chi T. iScience. 2019 Jan 25;11:224-237. doi: 10.1016/j.isci.2018.12.023. Epub 2018 Dec 27. PubMed 30634168.
Backbone
  Vector backbone: pPD95.77
  Vector type: Worm Expression
Growth in bacteria
  Bacterial resistance: Ampicillin, 100 μg/mL
  Growth temperature: 37°C
  Growth strain: NEB Stable
  Copy number: High Copy
Gene/Insert
  Gene/Insert name: Zip(-)::QFAD::NLS::SL2::mCherry (alt name: Pmig-13::Zip(-)::QFAD::NLS::SL2::mCherry)
  Species: C. elegans (nematode)
  Cloning method: Unknown
Terms and licenses: Academic/Nonprofit Terms; Industry Terms: Not Available to Industry
Depositor comments: Several differences are present in the Addgene NGS sequence compared to the theoretical sequence present in the attached Genbank file that do not impact the function of the plasmid.
How to cite: TC512 was a gift from Tian Chi (Addgene plasmid # 122615 ; http://n2t.net/addgene:122615 ; RRID:Addgene_122615)
