[The description below was written by a language model from this plasmid's Addgene catalogue record and pLannotate feature annotations shown in this document.]
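Description:
TC512 is a C. elegans expression plasmid built on the pPD95.77 backbone, a standard worm vector. It is maintained in E. coli as a high-copy plasmid through a ColE1/pUC-type origin and selected with ampicillin via the β-lactamase gene and its own promoter. The annotated 8.4 kb sequence also carries ordinary cloning-vector remnants (lac promoter and operator, CAP site, and fragments of lacI, rop and the bom region) that have no role in the worm.

According to the catalogue description, the payload is Pmig-13::Zip(-)::QFAD::NLS::SL2::mCherry. The mig-13 promoter, which is not picked up by the automated annotation but presumably lies in the large unannotated region upstream of the coding sequence, drives a bicistronic transcript. The first cistron fuses a leucine-zipper module, Zip(-), to the transcriptional activation domain of the Neurospora crassa quinic acid regulator QF. This appears in the feature table as a qa-1f fragment and is followed by a nuclear localization signal. An SL2 trans-splicing element then allows mCherry to be translated as a separate protein from the same operon-like message, so red fluorescence marks the cells expressing the activation-domain fusion. A short match to aex-5 downstream of mCherry probably reflects the 3' region of the backbone, although the record does not identify it.

The arrangement suggests one half of a split activator, in which the zipper-tagged QF activation domain would be recruited to a DNA-binding partner carrying a complementary zipper; the record does not name that partner. The plasmid comes from work on a Tet/Q hybrid system for controlling transgene expression in C. elegans. The depositor notes several differences between the sequenced and theoretical sequences that do not affect function.
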