Features (pLannotate 1.2.2; 12 found; start..end, strand, type, name):
   3614..4075    +  CDS            qa-1f (fragment): QA1F_NEUCR - Protein predicted: Swiss-Prot protein existence level 4. Transcription activation of genes for enzymes and proteins of quinate metabolism by binding to a 16 base-pair sequence (consensus 5'- GGRTAARYRYTTAYCC-3') in front of each Qa genes. From Neurospora crassa (strain ATCC 24698 / 74-OR23-1A / CBS 708.71 / DSM 1257 / FGSC 987).
   4380..5087    +  CDS            mCherry: mCherry is a basic (constitutively fluorescent) red fluorescent protein published in 2004, derived from Discosoma sp.. It is reported to be a very rapidly-maturing monomer with low acid sensitivity.
   5697..5849    +  CDS            aex-5 (fragment): AEX5_CAEEL - Also known as kpc-3 From Caenorhabditis elegans.
   5977..6012    +  CDS            rop (fragment): Rop protein, which maintains plasmids at low copy number; rop
   6114..6213    +  misc_feature   bom (fragment): basis of mobility region from pBR322
   6315..6419    +  promoter       AmpR promoter: bla
   6420..7280    +  CDS            AmpR: β-lactamase; bla; confers resistance to ampicillin, carbenicillin, and related antibiotics
   7451..8039    +  rep_origin     ori: high-copy-number ColE1/pMB1/pBR322/pUC origin of replication
   8222..8314    +  CDS            lacI (fragment): lac repressor; lacI; The lac repressor binds to the lac operator to inhibit transcription in E. coli. This inhibition can be relieved by adding lactose or isopropyl-β-D-thiogalactopyranoside (IPTG).
   8327..8348    +  protein_bind   CAP binding site: CAP binding activates transcription in the presence of cAMP. E. coli catabolite activator protein
   8363..8393    +  promoter       lac promoter: promoter for the E. coli lac operon
   8401..8417    +  protein_bind   lac operator: The lac repressor binds to the lac operator to inhibit transcription in E. coli. This inhibition can be relieved by adding lactose or isopropyl-β-D-thiogalactopyranoside (IPTG). lac repressor encoded by lacI
>Addgene plasmid #122615 | TC512 | addgene full sequence | sequence record 244034 | Addgene NGS Result
CAGGAAACAGCTATGACCATGATTACGCCAAGCTTGCATGCGCGGCCGGTACCCTGACACTAAGTTTCTC
TGCAGTGTTACACGAACTTTTTACAATCTACTACTACTAACGAACGTCGCTTGTATGTGTTGCGCTCTGA
AAAGTTCACATCTGTTGCTGCCTTTTGTACATTATTTGAGAATCTTTACTCATTTCGTGTTCTTTTATCA
ATTTAGTGAATAAACTGATTCATATTGATTAACAAGTAGTTGAACAAAAAGAAACGGTGTCCTTTTGTGT
TTGCATTTTATCTCTGTCCTTTGTAGTCTGATTTTAATTTTTTCTTACTCTATTCATCTCCTTCTCTGCT
CCACCAAACCGGTATATATGACTAGGGCTTACACAGACGTGCTTCATTTTCTTTTCTTGCTTCTTCCCCA
CAAATGATACACTGTCAATGGGCGAGGAAGAAGAGCTGCTTCTTGGGACGGACTCGTCGTTCTTTCTCAT
CAATCACCGGCGATGCACTCGACACAAACACGTTACAAGAAAGACCCTCCCGGGCTCTTTCAGCCCATTT
TGTTGAAATATGTGCTTTTGAAACGCAACATTCGAATGATTTGTCACGACAGTCGGCCTAATTAATTGAC
TCTCGAAAATGAGCATACGATTGAGTGTTAATGTGCCGAAGATGTAGGGAGGAGCAAGAAAAGAGGGTGG
AAGAGATGATGAGTGACAGACTGTCTTAACAGATGACCTGCTTGTGGTGGTCACCTGTCGAGTTATGATC
TCAGTAATTGCTTCAATTTTCCACATACGTTCCCAAGTGTCTCATTAGAATATAAATAAGACAATATTTT
GTTCTGTGTCCTGTAGAGAATACACAATTCCAACTAGAAACGTTTTTTTTTCATTTTTTTAAATTGATTT
CAAAACATCTTTTGACCTGATGTCAGTGTGGGGGATTTTTTTGGCATTTGTAATCGAAATTAATGAATTT
TTAGACAATTTCTGAAAAATAGTAAGGTTTAAAAAAATCTTAAGGACGGCACACACTGTACAACAATACT
TTGACTGATGGTTTTTCTGTTTTTCATTACAATCTTATTTTTTCTAGTCAGCTTTTTTATGTGATTATTT
AAAAAAACAATGGTCTTGCTTTAGATAGTCAAGATCTCACACTCTTAATAAAAAAGGTTTTAATACTTCA
GATTTTGCTTTAACTTTTGGAAATTGCCAACCGTTTCTGAAAAATTTGAAGTCTTTGAAAACAATTACAG
CACTTTTGCACGTTTTGCTGCTATCAAATGTTTAATATAAATAAGCAAAATATTTGTGAAAAATAAAATA
CTTCACTTCATTTTTTAAATTTTGCTTCTTTCTCACAAATGATATATTGACTGTAAATGTCAGAATTTTG
AAAAGTTAAAAAAAATTATGTTGAAAATTTATTTTTTTTTCTTACTGACAGACTGATGTGCCTTTTTCAG
CATCTTGAATAAGTTCAAGTTTTTTTAATCGAAGCTGTTTCCAGTGTCTGTCAGTGACCCACACACTAGA
ACGCCTAAAATAAAAATCGAAATTTTTGGAGTATCCGAATTTAATTTGGAATCAAATTGATGCTTGAAAT
ATATGTGAGCTCTTAAAATAATAATAAAAAATTGCTACAATCATTTTATTAAAATATTTTTCGATCTAAA
AATTGTTCATCATTGAGTAATGTAATTTTGATAAATTAGACCCCCCCCCCTTCTTCTACAAAACTGATCA
AAAGGTCCGAAAGACTTAGAAGACCCGCACAATAGTAGAATATTCAATGGCCGAATAGTGAATGCGCGAG
GCGGGTGGTTGCTGTCTTCTCGGTTCATATAAGGCTCATCTGTTCAATCACCAAATGATCGATGTGTTTT
TGTGGCCTTCGGCGTCAGTTTGGAGCAGCACTTCAACCTCATTGAAACCTCTGTCTTCCTCCTATCTTTG
CCTTTTTTTAGTCAAGAGGCGGTGTGAACGACGCAATATTCCCGTTGGTTATCACCACACTAGAAGTTTT
TTTGAGCACTCTTATCAGGGAACAATTATTGATGATTTATTGCCAACTAGTGGGTTGGTTTTGCTATTTT
TTGAAATTTACTGGTATGGTCTTTTGAGATTTTCAGGCAGTTAAAACTTACTAAGACTGATGGTTAACAA
AAAGTTGTAATATACAATACTAACTGAAGCGAAACTTTGAACGAAAAATATATTAAACTGTTAAATTTTA
TTTGCAGCTAGCTAACTAATAATTTGTATGTTTAGTGCATTTAAAAAAGTTTTCAGCTATATTATAATGA
TAGTTTGAAACTATGATAAAACTGAGTTTATACGACTTTTTGAATACACAAAAAAAATTTAAAAATTTTT
TGAAAACTTTTTTAATGTATTTTTTGTAGTATTTTATTTTCCCTGGCCTAGGAATTATGAAAAAAAGTTT
CTAGATTTCAATTTATTCCTTATTTTGACAAATTATTATGAAATAATTCATTAATTTCATTTTGTACGTA
AATGGGCGGGACTAATGAGATCCTCAAACTCCTTGTGATTCTCTTTCCTCCTCGCCTTCTTCTACCATAC
TCCTGGACCTCGCTCTTCCCGCGCACTCTCTTCCCCCTCTTTCACTCTTGCCACACTTGCCAAGGGAGTC
ATAAATCGTGCAACATGTTTAGTAGGTGCCGTTTTGAAATATAGATGCTCTTTTTTTCTTTCTCACAAAC
CATCTTTTAGTTGGTCTCGCTCATCTATTTTGAAAAATGACGATCCGTGTAGAGCTTTGATTCTTCATAG
TTATTTTCTTGTGTGTGCGTCGGGCCTCATACTGCCAGGTAGAGTGTACGTGTTTACCTAACAAGGGAGA
GGTCTATGTGGCACTGCGCACTTCATCGTATGCAAATTTGCTTTTATGATCTCTTCCCTCAGGTCATTGT
CCATCATAAGCATCCACACACTTTTTTTTTGGTGTTTTCTTCTCTTTTTTTGGGTCACCAGTTCACAACC
AAAAATATAGGTGGTCAAAACATAACATTTTTCTGTACTTACAGTAAGTGGAAATGTCGTCTAAGCACAC
TTAGAATATTCTAAATAAAAGAGAATTATTAGAAAACAACTTTAAAATGTTTCTGGCAACGTTTTGAAAG
TTTGAGAAATTTATAACAAACGTTCAAATCAAGTTGCAACATAATTAGAATATAAAATTTGTGAAAAACA
CTTTTTGGTCAACTTCCAAAATTATCAATGATGAAAAAGTGACTGTTTGCAACTATTTGGCTTTAAATTA
AAGAACTAATTTTTTATTTTAATTTTCACTATTTCCCTACAAGCAACCTGTAAAGTGATATTGTGTGTGA
CTATTTTTTCTCTTTTACCACAATATTTGAGTATTAACCCCCCTTTAGCTGTCTTCAATTATCATTTAAT
TCAGAATTTCAGGTAATGGCTTCTGAACAATTGGAAAAGAAACTTCAAGCTTTGGAAAAGAAACTTGCAC
AATTGGAATGGAAGAACCAAGCTCTTGAAAAGAAATTGGCACAAGGATCAGGATCTGGATCAGGATCTGG
ATCAGGTACCCTTGAGCTTCCGCCGACTGCGACTGCCACTGCAAGTATCATGCCCCATGTCATGGAACAG
CCCCTGTCAACGTCAATAAATCCGGTCAATGATCGGTTTAATGGAATACCGAATCCTACCCCCTACAATA
GCGATGCGGCCCTAGACGCAATTACTCAAACCAATGACTACGGATCAGTCAATACCCATGGCATTCTCAG
TACATATCCACCACCTGCCACCCACTTGAACGAGGCCTCGGTGGCCCTTGCGCCTGGAGGTGCTCCTCCC
AGACCACCCCCGCCATACGTTGATAGTACAACGAACCATCCTCCTTACCATAGTAACCTCGTCCCCATGG
CCAATTTCGGATATTCGACTGTAGACTATGATGCGATGGTGGATGATCTGGCATCGATCGAGTACACGGA
TGCGGTTGACGTTGATCCGCAGTTCATGACGAACCTCGGGTTTGTCCCAGGGTGTAATTTTAGCGATATC
AACACGTATGAGCAACCATGGGGCAGTGGGCCAAAGAAGAAGCGTAAGGTCTAAGCTGTCTCATCCTACT
TTCACCTAGTTAACTGCTTGTCTTAAAATCTATGCTTCTCTTTAGTATCTAAAATTTTCCTAGAAGCTTA
CAAGTATATAAATGGTCTCTTCTCAATAAAGGTTGTATATTTATTCATCTTATTGAATCTGCCATTTCCT
CGTTTTTGCGAGTTTATATACCTTCCAATTTTCTTTCTATTGTATTTTCAACTTCTAATTTTAATTCAGG
GAAACTGCTTCAACGCATCCGGTAGAAAAAATGCTCGAGATGGTGAGCAAGGGCGAGGAGGATAACATGG
CCATCATCAAGGAGTTCATGCGCTTCAAGGTGCACATGGAGGGCTCCGTGAACGGCCACGAGTTCGAGAT
CGAGGGCGAGGGCGAGGGCCGCCCCTACGAGGGCACCCAGACCGCCAAGCTGAAGGTGACCAAGGGTGGC
CCCCTGCCCTTCGCCTGGGACATCCTGTCCCCTCAGTTCATGTACGGCTCCAAGGCCTACGTGAAGCACC
CCGCCGACATCCCCGACTACTTGAAGCTGTCCTTCCCCGAGGGCTTCAAGTGGGAGCGCGTGATGAACTT
CGAGGACGGCGGCGTGGTGACCGTGACCCAGGACTCCTCCCTGCAGGACGGCGAGTTCATCTACAAGGTG
AAGCTGCGCGGCACCAACTTCCCCTCCGACGGCCCCGTAATGCAGAAGAAGACCATGGGCTGGGAGGCCT
CCTCCGAGCGGATGTACCCCGAGGACGGCGCCCTGAAGGGCGAGATCAAGCAGAGGCTGAAGCTGAAGGA
CGGCGGCCACTACGACGCTGAGGTCAAGACCACCTACAAGGCCAAGAAGCCCGTGCAGCTGCCCGGCGCC
TACAACGTCAACATCAAGTTGGACATCACCTCCCACAACGAGGACTACACCATCGTGGAACAGTACGAAC
GCGCCGAGGGCCGCCACTCCACCGGCGGCATGGACGAGCTGTACAAGTAAGAATTCCAACTGAGCGCCGG
TCGCTACCATTACCAACTTGTCTGGTGTCAAAAATAATAGGGGCCGCTGTCATCAGAGTAAGTTTAAACT
GAGTTCTACTAACTAACGAGTAATATTTAAATTTTCAGCATCTCGCGCCCGTGCCTCTGACTTCTAAGTC
CAATTACTCTTCAACATCCCTACATGCTCTTTCTCCCTGTGCTCCCACCCCCTATTTTTGTTATTATCAA
AAAACTTCTCTTAATTTCTTTGTTTTTTAGCTTCTTTTAAGTCACCTCTAACAATGAAATTGTGTAGATT
CAAAAATAGAATTAATTCGTAATAAAAAGTCGAAAAAAATTGTGCTCCCTCCCCCCATTAATAATAATTC
TATCCCAAAATCTACACAATGTTCTGTGTACACTTCTTATGTTTTTTACTTCTGATAAATTTTTTTGAAA
CATCATAGAAAAAACCGCACACAAAATACCTTATCATATGTTACGTTTCAGTTTATGACCGCAATTTTTA
TTTCTTCGCACGTCTGGGCCTCTCATGACGTCAAATCATGCTCATCGTGAAAAAGTTTTGGAGTATTTTT
GGAATTTTTCAATCAAGTGAAAGTTTATGAAATTAATTTTCCTGCTTTTGCTTTTTGGGGTTTCCCCTAT
TGTTTGTCAAGATTTCGAGGACGGCGTTTTTCTTGCTAAAATCACAAGTATTGATGAGCACGATGCAAGA
AAGATCGGAAGAAGGTTTGGGTTTGAGGCTCAGTGGAAGGTGAGTAGAAGTTGATAATTTGAAAGTGGAG
TAGTGTCTATGGGGTTTTTGCCTTAAATGACAGAATACATTCCCAATATACCAAACATAACTGTTTCCTA
CTAGTCGGCCGTACGGGCCCTTTCGTCTCGCGCGTTTCGGTGATGACGGTGAAAACCTCTGACACATGCA
GCTCCCGGAGACGGTCACAGCTTGTCTGTAAGCGGATGCCGGGAGCAGACAAGCCCGTCAGGGCGCGTCA
GCGGGTGTTGGCGGGTGTCGGGGCTGGCTTAACTATGCGGCATCAGAGCAGATTGTACTGAGAGTGCACC
ATATGCGGTGTGAAATACCGCACAGATGCGTAAGGAGAAAATACCGCATCAGGCGGCCTTAATTAAGGGC
CTCGTGATACGCCTATTTTTATAGGTTAATGTCATGATAATAATGGTTTCTTAGACGTCAGGTGGCACTT
TTCGGGGAAATGTGCGCGGAACCCCTATTTGTTTATTTTTCTAAATACATTCAAATATGTATCCGCTCAT
GAGACAATAACCCTGATAAATGCTTCAATAATATTGAAAAAGGAAGAGTATGAGTATTCAACATTTCCGT
GTCGCCCTTATTCCCTTTTTTGCGGCATTTTGCCTTCCTGTTTTTGCTCACCCAGAAACGCTGGTGAAAG
TAAAAGATGCTGAAGATCAGTTGGGTGCACGAGTGGGTTACATCGAACTGGATCTCAACAGCGGTAAGAT
CCTTGAGAGTTTTCGCCCCGAAGAACGTTTTCCAATGATGAGCACTTTTAAAGTTCTGCTATGTGGCGCG
GTATTATCCCGTATTGACGCCGGGCAAGAGCAACTCGGTCGCCGCATACACTATTCTCAGAATGACTTGG
TTGAGTACTCACCAGTCACAGAAAAGCATCTTACGGATGGCATGACAGTAAGAGAATTATGCAGTGCTGC
CATAACCATGAGTGATAACACTGCGGCCAACTTACTTCTGACAACGATCGGAGGACCGAAGGAGCTAACC
GCTTTTTTGCACAACATGGGGGATCATGTAACTCGCCTTGATCGTTGGGAACCGGAGCTGAATGAAGCCA
TACCAAACGACGAGCGTGACACCACGATGCCTGTAGCAATGGCAACAACGTTGCGCAAACTATTAACTGG
CGAACTACTTACTCTAGCTTCCCGGCAACAATTAATAGACTGGATGGAGGCGGATAAAGTTGCAGGACCA
CTTCTGCGCTCGGCCCTTCCGGCTGGCTGGTTTATTGCTGATAAATCTGGAGCCGGTGAGCGTGGGTCTC
GCGGTATCATTGCAGCACTGGGGCCAGATGGTAAGCCCTCCCGTATCGTAGTTATCTACACGACGGGGAG
TCAGGCAACTATGGATGAACGAAATAGACAGATCGCTGAGATAGGTGCCTCACTGATTAAGCATTGGTAA
CTGTCAGACCAAGTTTACTCATATATACTTTAGATTGATTTAAAACTTCATTTTTAATTTAAAAGGATCT
AGGTGAAGATCCTTTTTGATAATCTCATGACCAAAATCCCTTAACGTGAGTTTTCGTTCCACTGAGCGTC
AGACCCCGTAGAAAAGATCAAAGGATCTTCTTGAGATCCTTTTTTTCTGCGCGTAATCTGCTGCTTGCAA
ACAAAAAAACCACCGCTACCAGCGGTGGTTTGTTTGCCGGATCAAGAGCTACCAACTCTTTTTCCGAAGG
TAACTGGCTTCAGCAGAGCGCAGATACCAAATACTGTTCTTCTAGTGTAGCCGTAGTTAGGCCACCACTT
CAAGAACTCTGTAGCACCGCCTACATACCTCGCTCTGCTAATCCTGTTACCAGTGGCTGCTGCCAGTGGC
GATAAGTCGTGTCTTACCGGGTTGGACTCAAGACGATAGTTACCGGATAAGGCGCAGCGGTCGGGCTGAA
CGGGGGGTTCGTGCACACAGCCCAGCTTGGAGCGAACGACCTACACCGAACTGAGATACCTACAGCGTGA
GCTATGAGAAAGCGCCACGCTTCCCGAAGGGAGAAAGGCGGACAGGTATCCGGTAAGCGGCAGGGTCGGA
ACAGGAGAGCGCACGAGGGAGCTTCCAGGGGGAAACGCCTGGTATCTTTATAGTCCTGTCGGGTTTCGCC
ACCTCTGACTTGAGCGTCGATTTTTGTGATGCTCGTCAGGGGGGCGGAGCCTATGGAAAAACGCCAGCAA
CGCGGCCTTTTTACGGTTCCTGGCCTTTTGCTGGCCTTTTGCTCACATGTTCTTTCCTGCGTTATCCCCT
GATTCTGTGGATAACCGTATTACCGCCTTTGAGTGAGCTGATACCGCTCGCCGCAGCCGAACGACCGAGC
GCAGCGAGTCAGTGAGCGAGGAAGCGGAAGAGCGCCCAATACGCAAACCGCCTCTCCCCGCGCGTTGGCC
GATTCATTAATGCAGCTGGCACGACAGGTTTCCCGACTGGAAAGCGGGCAGTGAGCGCAACGCAATTAAT
GTGAGTTAGCTCACTCATTAGGCACCCCAGGCTTTACACTTTATGCTTCCGGCTCGTATGTTGTGTGGAA
TTGTGAGCGGATAACAATTTCACA
